>Addgene plasmid #199551 | PB513B-1/TRE-hHNF1β-hHNF4α-hHNF6-EF1α-Bla | addgene full sequence | sequence record 405450 | Addgene NGS Result
ACTCTTCCTTTTTCAATATTATTGAAGCATTTATCAGGGTTATTGTCTCATGAGCGGATACATATTTGAA
TGTATTTAGAAAAATAAACAAATAGGGGTTCCGCGCACATTTCCCCGAAAAGTGCCACCTAAATTGTAAG
CGTTAATATTTTGTTAAAATTCGCGTTAAATTTTTGTTAAATCAGCTCATTTTTTAACCAATAGGCCGAA
ATCGGCAAAATCCCTTATAAATCAAAAGAATAGACCGAGATAGGGT
[37 nt withheld, positions 257-293]
AAAGAACGTGGACTCCAACGTCAAAGG
[49 nt withheld, positions 321-369]
T
[91 nt withheld, positions 371-461]
G
[124 nt withheld, positions 463-586]
CCCATTCGCCATTCAGGCTGCGCAACTGTTGGGAAGGGCGATCGGTGCGGGCCTCTTCGCTATTACGCCA
GCTGGCGAAAGGGGGATGTGCTGCAAGGCGATTAAGTTGGGTAACGCCAGGGTTTTCCCAGTCACGACGT
TGTAAAACGACGGCCAGTGAGCGCGCCTCGTTCATTCACGTTTTTGAACCCGTGGAGGACGGGCAGACTC
GCGGTGCAAATGTGTTTTACAGCGTGATGGAGCAGATGAAGATGCTCGACACGCTGCAGAACACGCAGCT
AGATTAACCCTAGAAAGATAATCATATTGTGACGTACGTTAAAGATAATCATGTGTAAAATTGACGCATG
TGTTTTATCGGTCTGTATATCGAGGTTTATTTATTAATTTGAATAGATATTAAGTTTTATTATATTTACA
CTTACATACTAATAATAAATTCAACAAACAATTTATTTATGTTTATTTATTTATTAAAAAAAACAAAAAC
TCAAAATTTCTTCTATAAAGTAACAAAACTTTTATGAGGGACAGCCCCCCCCCAAAGCCCCCAGGGATGT
AATTACGTCCCTCCCCCGCTAGGGGGCAGCAGCGAGCCGCCCGGGGCTCCGCTCCGGTCCGGCGCTCCCC
CCGCATCCCCGAGCCGGCAGCGTGCGGGGACAGCCCGGGCACGGGGAAGGTGGCACGGGATCGCTTTCCT
CTGAACGCTTCTCGCTGCTCTTTGAGCCTGCAGACACCTGGGGGGATACGGGGAAAAGGCCTCCACGGCC
ACTAGTTTTACTCCCTATCAGTGATAGAGAACGTATGTCGAGTTTACTCCCTATCAGTGATAGAGAACGA
TGTCGAGTTTACTCCCTATCAGTGATAGAGAACGTATGTCGAGTTTACTCCCTATCAGTGATAGAGAACG
TATGTCGAGTTTACTCCCTATCAGTGATAGAGAACGTATGTCGAGTTTATCCCTATCAGTGATAGAGAAC
GTATGTCGAGTTTACTCCCTATCAGTGATAGAGAACGTATGTCGAGGTAGGCGTGTACGGTGGGAGGCCT
ATATAAGCAGAGCTCGTTTAGTGAACCGTCAGATCGCCTGGAATCTAGAGCCGCCACCATGGTTTCCAAG
CTGACCAGCCTGCAGCAAGAGCTGCTGTCTGCTCTGCTGTCTAGCGGCGTGACCAAAGAGGTGCTGGTTC
AGGCCCTGGAAGAACTGCTGCCCTCTCCTAACTTCGGCGTGAAGCTGGAAACCCTGCCTCTGTCTCCTGG
ATCTGGCGCCGAGCCTGATACCAAGCCTGTGTTTCACACCCTGACCAACGGCCACGCCAAGGGTAGACTG
AGCGGAGATGAGGGATCTGAGGACGGCGACGACTACGACACACCTCCTATCCTGAAAGAGCTGCAGGCCC
TGAACACAGAGGAAGCCGCTGAACAGAGGGCCGAAGTGGACAGAATGCTGAGCGAGGACCCTTGGAGGGC
CGCCAAGATGATCAAGGGCTACATGCAGCAGCACAACATCCCTCAGCGCGAGGTGGTGGATGTGACCGGC
CTGAATCAGAGCCACCTGTCTCAGCACCTGAACAAGGGCACCCCTATGAAGACCCAGAAGCGGGCTGCCC
TGTACACTTGGTACGTGCGGAAGCAGAGAGAGATCCTGCGGCAGTTCAACCAGACCGTGCAGAGCAGCGG
CAACATGACCGATAAGAGCAGCCAGGACCAGCTGCTGTTTCTGTTCCCCGAGTTCAGCCAGCAGTCTCAC
GGACCTGGCCAGTCTGATGATGCCTGTAGCGAGCCCACCAACAAGAAGATGCGGCGGAACCGGTTTAAGT
GGGGACCTGCCTCTCAGCAGATCCTGTACCAGGCCTACGACCGGCAGAAGAACCCCAGCAAAGAAGAAAG
AGAGGCCCTGGTCGAGGAATGCAACAGAGCCGAGTGTCTGCAGAGAGGGGTGTCCCCATCTAAAGCCCAC
GGCCTGGGAAGCAACCTGGTTACTGAAGTGCGGGTGTACAATTGGTTCGCCAACCGGCGGAAAGAAGAGG
CCTTCAGACAGAAACTGGCCATGGACGCCTACAGCAGCAATCAGACCCACAGCCTGAATCCTCTGCTGAG
CCACGGCAGCCCTCACCACCAACCTTCAAGCAGCCCTCCTAACAAGCTGAGCGGCGTGCGGTATTCTCAG
CAGGGCAACAACGAGATCACCAGCAGCTCCACCATCAGCCACCACGGCAATAGCGCCATGGTCACAAGCC
AGAGCGTGCTCCAGCAAGTGTCTCCAGCTTCTCTGGACCCCGGCCACAATCTGCTTAGCCCCGACGGAAA
GATGATCTCCGTGTCTGGCGGAGGCCTGCCTCCTGTGTCTACCCTGACAAACATCCATAGCCTGAGCCAC
CACAATCCTCAGCAGTCCCAGAACCTGATCATGACCCCTCTGTCCGGCGTGATGGCTATCGCCCAGTCTC
TGAATACCTCTCAGGCCCAGTCCGTGCCTGTGATCAATTCTGTGGCCGGATCTCTGGCCGCTCTGCAGCC
TGTTCAGTTTTCCCAGCAGCTGCACAGCCCTCATCAGCAGCCTCTGATGCAGCAGAGCCCTGGCTCTCAT
ATGGCCCAGCAGCCTTTTATGGCCGCCGTGACACAGCTGCAGAACAGCCATATGTACGCCCACAAGCAAG
AGCCTCCACAGTACAGCCACACCAGCAGATTCCCCAGCGCTATGGTGGTCACCGACACCAGCTCTATCAG
CACACTGACCAACATGAGCAGCAGCAAGCAGTGCCCACTGCAGGCTTGGGGATCTGGCGCCACCAACTTC
AGCCTGCTGAAACAGGCTGGCGACGTGGAAGAGAACCCCGGACCTATGAGACTGAGCAAGACCCTGGTGG
ACATGGACATGGCCGATTACTCTGCCGCTCTGGACCCTGCCTACACCACACTGGAATTTGAGAACGTGCA
GGTCCTGACCATGGGCAACGACACATCTCCAAGCGAGGGCACCAACCTGAACGCCCCTAATAGCCTGGGA
GTGTCTGCCCTGTGTGCCATCTGTGGCGATAGAGCCACAGGCAAGCACTACGGCGCCAGCTCTTGTGATG
GCTGCAAGGGCTTCTTTCGGCGGAGCGTGCGGAAGAACCACATGTACAGCTGCCGGTTCAGCCGGCAGTG
CGTGGTGGACAAGGATAAGCGGAACCAGTGCCGGTACTGCAGACTGAAGAAGTGCTTCAGAGCCGGCATG
AAGAAAGAGGCCGTCCAGAACGAGCGGGACAGAATCAGCACCAGAAGAAGCAGCTACGAGGACAGCAGCC
TGCCTAGCATCAATGCCCTGCTGCAGGCCGAAGTGCTGAGCAGACAGATCACAAGCCCTGTGTCCGGCAT
CAACGGCGACATCAGAGCCAAGAAGATCGCCAGCATTGCCGACGTGTGCGAGAGCATGAAGGAACAGCTG
CTGGTGCTGGTGGAATGGGCCAAGTACATCCCCGCCTTTTGCGAGCTGCCCCTGGATGATCAAGTGGCCC
TGCTGAGAGCACACGCCGGCGAACATTTGCTGCTGGGAGCCACCAAGCGGAGCATGGTGTTCAAGGATGT
GCTGCTGCTCGGCAACGATTACATCGTGCCCAGACACTGTCCTGAGCTGGCCGAGATGAGCCGGGTGTCC
ATCAGAATCCTGGACGAACTGGTGCTGCCCTTCCAAGAGCTGCAGATCGACGACAACGAGTACGCCTACC
TGAAGGCCATCATCTTTTTCGACCCCGACGCCAAGGGCCTGAGCGATCCTGGAAAGATCAAGCGGCTGCG
GAGCCAGGTGCAAGTGTCCCTGGAAGATTACATCAACGACCGGCAGTACGACAGCCGGGGCAGATTTGGA
GAACTGCTGCTCCTGCTGCCAACACTGCAGAGCATCACCTGGCAGATGATCGAGCAGATCCAGTTCATCA
AGCTGTTCGGCATGGCCAAGATCGACAACCTGCTGCAAGAGATGCTGCTTGGCGGCAGCCCTTCTGATGC
CCCTCATGCTCATCACCCTCTGCACCCTCACCTGATGCAAGAACACATGGGCACCAATGTGATCGTGGCC
AACACAATGCCCACACACCTGAGCAACGGCCAGATGTGCGAATGGCCTAGACCTAGAGGACAGGCCGCCA
CACCTGAAACACCTCAGCCTTCTCCACCTGGCGGCTCTGGCTCTGAGCCTTATAAGCTTCTGCCTGGCGC
TGTGGCCACCATCGTGAAACCTCTGTCTGCCATTCCTCAGCCTACCATCACCAAGCAAGAAGTGATCGAA
TTCGGCAGCGGCGAAGGCAGAGGCAGCCTTCTTACATGTGGCGACGTGGAAGAGAACCCCGGACCTATGA
ATGCCCAGCTGACCATGGAAGCCATCGGAGAGCTGCACGGTGTCTCTCACGAACCTGTTCCAGCTCCAGC
CGATCTGCTCGGAGGATCTCCTCACGCTAGAAGCAGCGTGGCCCACAGAGGATCTCATCTGCCTCCAGCT
CACCCCAGATCCATGGGCATGGCTTCTCTGCTGGATGGCGGATCTGGCGGCGGAGATTATCACCACCATC
ACAGAGCCCCTGAGCACTCTCTGGCTGGACCTCTGCACCCTACCATGACCATGGCCTGTGAAACCCCTCC
AGGCATGAGCATGCCCACCACCTACACCACACTGACCCCTCTGCAACCCCTGCCTCCTATCAGCACCGTG
TCCGACAAGTTCCCACACCATCACCATCATCACCACCACCATCACCATCCACATCATCACCAGAGACTGG
CCGGCAATGTGTCCGGCAGCTTTACCCTGATGAGGGACGAACGCGGACTGGCCAGCATGAACAACCTGTA
CACCCCTTACCACAAGGACGTGGCCGGCATGGGACAGTCTCTGTCTCCACTGTCTAGCAGCGGCCTGGGC
AGCATCCACAATTCTCAGCAGGGCCTGCCTCACTACGCTCATCCTGGTGCTGCCATGCCTACCGACAAGA
TGCTGACCCCTAATGGCTTCGAGGCCCACCATCCTGCTATGCTGGGTAGACACGGCGAGCAGCACCTGAC
ACCTACATCTGCTGGCATGGTGCCCATCAACGGCCTGCCACCTCATCACCCTCACGCTCATCTGAACGCC
CAAGGACATGGACAGCTGCTGGGAACCGCCAGAGAACCCAATCCTTCTGTGACAGGCGCCCAGGTGTCCA
ACGGCTCTAATAGCGGACAGATGGAAGAGATCAACACCAAAGAGGTGGCCCAGCGGATCACCACCGAGCT
GAAGAGATACAGCATCCCTCAGGCCATCTTCGCCCAGAGGGTGCTGTGTAGAAGCCAGGGCACACTGAGC
GACCTGCTGAGGAATCCTAAGCCTTGGAGCAAGCTGAAGTCCGGCAGAGAAACCTTCCGGCGGATGTGGA
AGTGGCTGCAAGAGCCCGAGTTCCAGAGAATGAGCGCCCTGAGACTGGCTGCCTGCAAGCGGAAAGAGCA
AGAGCACGGCAAGGACAGGGGCAACACCCCTAAGAAACCCCGGCTGGTGTTCACCGACGTGCAGAGAAGA
ACACTGCACGCCATCTTCAAAGAGAACAAGCGGCCCAGCAAAGAGCTGCAGATCACAATCAGCCAGCAGC
TCGGCCTGGAACTGTCTACCGTGTCCAACTTCTTCATGAACGCCAGACGGCGGAGCCTGGACAAGTGGCA
GGATGAGGGCAGCAGCAACAGCGGCAATAGCAGCAGCAGCTCCTCCACCTGTACCAAGGCTTGAGCTAGC
AAGGATCTGCGATCGCTCCGGTGCCCGTCAGTGGGCAGAGCGCACATCGCCCACAGTCCCCGAGAAGTTG
GGGGGAGGGGTCGGCAATTGAACGGGTGCCTAGAGAAGGTGGCGCGGGGTAAACTGGGAAAGTGATGTCG
TGTACTGGCTCCGCCTTTTTCCCGAGGGTGGGGGAGAACCGTATATAAGTGCAGTAGTCGCCGTGAACGT
TCTTTTTCGCAACGGGTTTGCCGCCAGAACACAGCTGAAGCTTCGAGGGGCTCGCATCTCTCCTTCACGC
GCCCGCCGCCCTACCTGAGGCCGCCATCCACGCCGGTTGAGTCGCGTTCTGCCGCCTCCCGCCTGTGGTG
CCTCCTGAACTGCGTCCGCCGTCTAGGTAAGTTTAAAGCTCAGGTCGAGACCGGGCCTTTGTCCGGCGCT
CCCTTGGAGCCTACCTAGACTCAGCCGGCTCTCCACGCTTTGCCTGACCCTGCTTGCTCAACTCTACGTC
TTTGTTTCGTTTTCTGTTCTGCGCCGTTACAGATCCAAGCTGTGACCGGCGCCTACGGATCCGCCATGGC
TAAACCTCTGAGCCAAGAGGAAAGCACCCTGATCGAGAGAGCCACCGCCACAATCAATAGCATCCCCATC
AGCGAGGACTACTCCGTGGCTTCTGCTGCACTGAGCAGCGACGGCAGAATCTTCACAGGCGTGAACGTGT
ACCACTTCACCGGCGGACCTTGTGCCGAACTGGTGGTTCTTGGAACAGCTGCCGCTGCTGCAGCCGGCAA
TCTGACATGTATCGTGGCCATCGGCAACGAGAACCGGGGCATTCTCAGCCCTTGTGGCAGATGCAGACAG
GTCCTGCTCGATCTGCACCCAGGCATCAAGGCCATCGTGAAGGATTCTGACGGCCAGCCTACAGCCGTGG
GCATTAGAGAACTGCTGCCTAGCGGCTATGTGTGGGAGGGTTGAAATCAACCTCTGGATTACAAAATTTG
TGAAAGATTGACTGGTATTCTTAACTATGTTGCTCCTTTTACGCTATGTGGATACGCTGCTTTAATGCCT
TTGTATCATGCACGCGTGTTAACTAAACTTGTTTATTGCAGCTTATAATGGTTACAAATAAAGCAATAGC
ATCACAAATTTCACAAATAAAGCATTTTTTTCACTGCATTCTAGTTGTGGTTTGTCCAAACTCATCAATG
TATCTTATCATGTCTGGAATTGACTCAAATGATGTCAATTAGTCTATCAGAAGCTCATCTGGTCTCCCTT
CCGGGGGACAAGACATCCCTGTTTAATATTTAAACAGCAGTGTTCCCAAACTGGGTTCTTATATCCCTTG
CTCTGGTCAACCAGGTTGCAGGGTTTCCTGTCCTCACAGGAACGAAGTCCCTAAAGAAACAGTGGCAGCC
AGGTTTAGCCCCGGAATTGACTGGATTCCTTTTTTAGGGCCCATTGGTATGGCTTTTTCCCCGTATCCCC
CCAGGTGTCTGCAGGCTCAAAGAGCAGCGAGAAGCGTTCAGAGGAAAGCGATCCCGTGCCACCTTCCCCG
TGCCCGGGCTGTCCCCGCACGCTGCCGGCTCGGGGATGCGGGGGGAGCGCCGGACCGGAGCGGAGCCCCG
GGCGGCTCGCTGCTGCCCCCTAGCGGGGGAGGGACGTAATTACATCCCTGGGGGCTTTGGGGGGGGGCTG
TCCCTGATATCTATAACAAGAAAATATATATATAATAAGTTATCACGTAAGTAGAACATGAAATAACAAT
ATAATTATCGTATGAGTTAAATCTTAAAAGTCACGTAAAAGATAATCATGCGTCATTTTGACTCACGCGG
TCGTTATAGTTCAAAATCAGTGACACTTACCGCATTGACAAGCACGCCTCACGGGAGCTCCAAGCGGCGA
CTGAGATGTCCTAAATGCACAGCGACGGATTCGCGCTATTTAGAAAGAGAGAGCAATATTTCAAGAATGC
ATGCGTCAATTTTACGCAGACTATCTTTCTAGGGTTAATCTAGCTGCATCAGGATCATATCGTCGGGTCT
TTTTTCCGGCTCAGTCATCGCCCAAGCTGGCGCTATCTGGGCATCGGGGAGGAAGAAGCCCGTGCCTTTT
CCCGCGAGGTTGAAGCGGCATGGAAAGAGTTTGCCGAGGATGACTGCTGCTGCATTGACGTTGAGCGAAA
ACGCACGTTTACCATGATGATTCGGGAAGGTGTGGCCATGCACGCCTTTAACGGTGAACTGTTCGTTCAG
GCCACCTGGGATACCAGTTCGTCGCGGCTTTTCCGGACACAGTTCCGGATGGTCAGCCCGAAGCGCATCA
GCAACCCGAACAATACCGGCGACAGCCGGAACTGCCGTGCCGGTGTGCAGATTAATGACAGCGGTGCGGC
GCTGGGATATTACGTCAGCGAGGACGGGTATCCTGGCTGGATGCCGCAGAAATGGACATGGATACCCCGT
GAGTTACCCGGCGGGCGCGCTTGGCGTAATCATGGTCATAGCTGTTTCCTGTGTGAAATTGTTATCCGCT
CACAATTCCACACAACATACGAGCCGGAAGCATAAAGTGTAAAGCCTGGGGTGCCTAATGAGTGAGCTAA
CTCACATTAATTGCGTTGCGCTCACTGCCCGCTTTCCAGTCGGGAAACCTGTCGTGCCAGCTGCATTAAT
GAATCGGCCAACGCGCGGGGAGAGGCGGTTTGCGTATTGGGCGCTCTTCCGCTTCCTCGCTCACTGACTC
GCTGCGCTCGGTCGTTCGGCTGCGGCGAGCGGTATCAGCTCACTCAAAGGCGGTAATACGGTTATCCACA
GAATCAGGGGATAACGCAGGAAAGAACATGTGAGCAAAAGGCCAGCAAAAGGCCAGGAACCGTAAAAAGG
CCGCGTTGCTGGCGTTTTTCCATAGGCTCCGCCCCCCTGACGAGCATCACAAAAATCGACGCTCAAGTCA
GAGGTGGCGAAACCCGACAGGACTATAAAGATACCAGGCGTTTCCCCCTGGAAGCTCCCTCGTGCGCTCT
CCTGTTCCGACCCTGCCGCTTACCGGATACCTGTCCGCCTTTCTCCCTTCGGGAAGCGTGGCGCTTTCTC
ATAGCTCACGCTGTAGGTATCTCAGTTCGGTGTAGGTCGTTCGCTCCAAGCTGGGCTGTGTGCACGAACC
CCCCGTTCAGCCCGACCGCTGCGCCTTATCCGGTAACTATCGTCTTGAGTCCAACCCGGTAAGACACGAC
TTATCGCCACTGGCAGCAGCCACTGGTAACAGGATTAGCAGAGCGAGGTATGTAGGCGGTGCTACAGAGT
TCTTGAAGTGGTGGCCTAACTACGGCTACACTAGAAGAACAGTATTTGGTATCTGCGCTCTGCTGAAGCC
AGTTACCTTCGGAAAAAGAGTTGGTAGCTCTTGATCCGGCAAACAAACCACCGCTGGTAGCGGTGGTTTT
TTTGTTTGCAAGCAGCAGATTACGCGCAGAAAAAAAGGATCTCAAGAAGATCCTTTGATCTTTTCTACGG
GGTCTGACGCTCAGTGGAACGAAAACTCACGTTAAGGGATTTTGGTCATGAGATTATCAAAAAGGATCTT
CACCTAGATCCTTTTAAATTAAAAATGAAGTTTTAAATCAATCTAAAGTATATATGAGTAAACTTGGTCT
GACAGTTACCAATGCTTAATCAGTGAGGCACCTATCTCAGCGATCTGTCTATTTCGTTCATCCATAGTTG
CCTGACTCCCCGTCGTGTAGATAACTACGATACGGGAGGGCTTACCATCTGGCCCCAGTGCTGCAATGAT
ACCGCGAGACCCACGCTCACCGGCTCCAGATTTATCAGCAATAAACCAGCCAGCCGGAAGGGCCGAGCGC
AGAAGTGGTCCTGCAACTTTATCCGCCTCCATCCAGTCTATTAATTGTTGCCGGGAAGCTAGAGTAAGTA
GTTCGCCAGTTAATAGTTTGCGCAACGTTGTTGCCATTGCTACAGGCATCGTGGTGTCACGCTCGTCGTT
TGGTATGGCTTCATTCAGCTCCGGTTCCCAACGATCAAGGCGAGTTACATGATCCCCCATGTTGTGCAAA
AAAGCGGTTAGCTCCTTCGGTCCTCCGATCGTTGTCAGAAGTAAGTTGGCCGCAGTGTTATCACTCATGG
TTATGGCAGCACTGCATAATTCTCTTACTGTCATGCCATCCGTAAGATGCTTTTCTGTGACTGGTGAGTA
CTCAACCAAGTCATTCTGAGAATAGTGTATGCGGCGACCGAGTTGCTCTTGCCCGGCGTCAATACGGGAT
AATACCGCGCCACATAGCAGAACTTTAAAAGTGCTCATCATTGGAAAACGTTCTTCGGGGCGAAAACTCT
CAAGGATCTTACCGCTGTTGAGATCCAGTTCGATGTAACCCACTCGTGCACCCAACTGATCTTCAGCATC
TTTTACTTTCACCAGCGTTTCTGGGTGAGCAAAAACAGGAAGGCAAAATGCCGCAAAAAAGGGAATAAGG
GCGACACGGAAATGTTGAATACTCAT
Features (pLannotate 1.2.2; 21 found; start..end, strand, type, name):
      1..105     -  promoter       AmpR promoter: bla
    158..586     -  rep_origin     f1 ori (sequence partly withheld): f1 bacteriophage origin of replication; arrow indicates direction of (+) strand synthesis
    591..746     -  CDS            lacZα (fragment): LacZα fragment of β-galactosidase; lacZ fragment
    748..867     +  CDS            B (fragment): PORTL_LAMBD - Experimental evidence at protein level: Swiss-Prot protein existence level 1. Forms the portal vertex of the capsid (PubMed:6228056, PubMed:6232391). This portal plays critical roles in head assembly, genome packaging, neck/tail attachment, and genome ejection (Probable). The portal protein multimerizes as a single ring-shaped homododecamer arranged around a central channel (PubMed:6232391). Binds to the terminase subunits to form the packaging machine (PubMed:7799432). From Escherichia phage lambda (Bacteriophage lambda).
   1363..1674    +  promoter       tight TRE promoter: Tet-responsive promoter PTight, consisting of seven tet operator sequences followed by the minimal CMV promoter
   1695..3365    +  CDS            HNF1B: HNF1B_HUMAN - Also known as TCF2. Experimental evidence at protein level: Swiss-Prot protein existence level 1. Transcription factor, probably binds to the inverted palindrome 5'-GTTAATNATTAAC-3'. From Homo sapiens (Human).
   3432..4853    +  CDS            HNF4A: HNF4A_HUMAN - Also known as HNF4, NR2A1, TCF14. Experimental evidence at protein level: Swiss-Prot protein existence level 1. Transcriptional regulator which controls the expression of hepatic genes during the transition of endodermal cells to hepatic progenitor cells, facilitating the recruitment of RNA pol II to the promoters of target genes (PubMed:30597922). Activates the transcription of CYP2C38 (By similarity). Represses the CLOCK- ARNTL/BMAL1 transcriptional activity and is essential for circadian rhythm maintenance and period regulation in the liver and colon cells (PubMed:30530698). F
   4923..6317    +  CDS            Onecut1: HNF6_RAT - Also known as Hnf6, Hnf6a. Experimental evidence at protein level: Swiss-Prot protein existence level 1. Transcriptional activator. Binds the consensus sequence 5'- DHWATTGAYTWWD-3' on a variety of gene promoters such as those of HNF3B and TTR. Important for liver genes transcription. The affinity of HNF- 6-alpha and HNF-6-beta for DNA differs depending on the target sequence. From Rattus norvegicus (Rat).
   6359..6570    +  promoter       EF-1α core promoter: core promoter for human elongation factor EF-1α
   6583..6851    +  LTR            5' LTR (truncated): truncated 5' long terminal repeat (LTR) from human T-cell leukemia virus (HTLV) type 1
   6891..7277    +  CDS            bsd: BSD_ASPTE - Experimental evidence at protein level: Swiss-Prot protein existence level 1. Catalyzes the deamination of the cytosine moiety of the antibiotics blasticidin S, cytomycin and acetylblasticidin S. From Aspergillus terreus.
   7281..7387    +  misc_feature   WPRE (fragment): woodchuck hepatitis virus posttranscriptional regulatory element
   7402..7523    +  polyA_signal   SV40 poly(A) signal: SV40 polyadenylation signal
   7541..7633    +  ncRNA          G-CSF SLDE: Accession: RF00183 - G-CSF factor stem-loop destabilising element (SLDE)
   8330..8797    +  CDS            B (fragment): PORTL_LAMBD - Experimental evidence at protein level: Swiss-Prot protein existence level 1. Forms the portal vertex of the capsid (PubMed:6228056, PubMed:6232391). This portal plays critical roles in head assembly, genome packaging, neck/tail attachment, and genome ejection (Probable). The portal protein multimerizes as a single ring-shaped homododecamer arranged around a central channel (PubMed:6232391). Binds to the terminase subunits to form the packaging machine (PubMed:7799432). From Escherichia phage lambda (Bacteriophage lambda).
   8833..8855    -  protein_bind   lac operator (fragment): The lac repressor binds to the lac operator to inhibit transcription in E. coli. This inhibition can be relieved by adding lactose or isopropyl-β-D-thiogalactopyranoside (IPTG). lac repressor encoded by lacI
   8859..8889    -  promoter       lac promoter: promoter for the E. coli lac operon
   8904..8925    -  protein_bind   CAP binding site: CAP binding activates transcription in the presence of cAMP. E. coli catabolite activator protein
   8938..9030    -  CDS            lacI (fragment): lac repressor; lacI; The lac repressor binds to the lac operator to inhibit transcription in E. coli. This inhibition can be relieved by adding lactose or isopropyl-β-D-thiogalactopyranoside (IPTG).
   9213..9801    -  rep_origin     ori: high-copy-number ColE1/pMB1/pBR322/pUC origin of replication
   9972..10832   -  CDS            AmpR: β-lactamase; bla; confers resistance to ampicillin, carbenicillin, and related antibiotics
