[The description below was written by a language model from this plasmid's Addgene catalogue record and pLannotate feature annotations shown in this document.]
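Description:
PB513B-1/TRE-hHNF1β-hHNF4α-hHNF6-EF1α-Bla is a PiggyBac transposon vector for mammalian expression, built on the commercial PB513B-1 backbone. It is propagated in E. coli as a high-copy plasmid through a ColE1/pUC-type origin with ampicillin resistance (β-lactamase), and it also carries an f1 origin and remnants of a lacZα/lac promoter cloning region. The automated feature table does not annotate the PiggyBac terminal repeats, although the catalogue entry identifies the plasmid as a transposon vector. Co-delivery with a PiggyBac transposase would be expected to integrate the cassette into the host genome.

The payload is a tetracycline-responsive expression unit. A tight TRE promoter (seven tet operator repeats fused to a minimal CMV promoter) drives three human liver-enriched transcription factor genes arranged in tandem: HNF1β, HNF4α and HNF6 (ONECUT1). The third reading frame was matched by the annotation software to the rat orthologue, but the record gives its species as human. Short gaps separate the three coding sequences, and the record does not state what linker or co-expression elements occupy them. Downstream, an EF-1α core promoter combined with an HTLV-1 LTR fragment drives the blasticidin S deaminase gene, followed by a WPRE fragment and an SV40 polyadenylation signal, which allows blasticidin selection of stably modified cells.

Because the TRE promoter is silent without a tetracycline-controlled transactivator, expression of the three factors depends on a transactivator supplied separately. The associated publication used the system to engineer HepG2-derived cells with heat-inducible enhancement of liver functions.
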