Addgene plasmid #199551: PB513B-1/TRE-hHNF1β-hHNF4α-hHNF6-EF1α-Bla
Purpose: PiggyBac-based transposon vector plasmid which encodes the expression units of liver-enriched transcription factor genes (hHNF1β-hHNF4α-hHNF6) under control of the TRE/PCMVmin promoter
Depositing lab: Masamichi Kamihira. Depositing organization: Kyushu University. Publication: HepG2-Based Designer Cells with Heat-Inducible Enhanced Liver Functions. Kitano H, Kawabe Y, Kamihira M. Cells. 2022 Apr 1;11(7):1194. doi: 10.3390/cells11071194. PubMed 35406758.
Backbone
  Vector backbone: PB513B-1
  Backbone manufacturer: SBI
  Vector type: Mammalian Expression ; PiggyBac transposon vector
  Selectable markers: Blasticidin
Growth in bacteria
  Bacterial resistance: Ampicillin, 100 μg/mL
  Growth temperature: 37°C
  Growth strain: DH5alpha
  Copy number: High Copy
Gene/Insert
  Gene/Insert name: hHNF1β-hHNF4α-hHNF6
  Species: H. sapiens (human)
  Entrez Gene: ONECUT1 (a.k.a. HNF-6, HNF6, HNF6A); HNF4A (a.k.a. FRTS4, HNF4, HNF4a7, HNF4a8, HNF4a9, HNF4alpha, MODY, MODY1, NR2A1, NR2A21, TCF, TCF-14, TCF14); HNF1B (a.k.a. ADTKD3, FJHN, HNF-1-beta, HNF-1B, HNF1beta, HNF2, HPC11, LF-B3, LFB3, MODY5, RCAD, T2D, TCF-2, TCF2, VHNF1)
  Promoter: TRE+CMVmin promoter
  Cloning method: Restriction Enzyme; 5′ cloning site SpeI (not destroyed); 3′ cloning site NheI (not destroyed)
  Sequencing primers: 5′ CCCAGTCACGACGTTGTAAAACG; 3′ AGCGGATAACAATTTCACACAGG
Terms and licenses: Academic/Nonprofit Terms; Industry Terms: Not Available to Industry
How to cite: PB513B-1/TRE-hHNF1β-hHNF4α-hHNF6-EF1α-Bla was a gift from Masamichi Kamihira (Addgene plasmid # 199551 ; http://n2t.net/addgene:199551 ; RRID:Addgene_199551)
